>Addgene plasmid #42234 | pMJ920 | depositor full sequence | sequence record 57040 | pMJ920 sequence 10357 bps
GACGGATCGGGAGATCTCCCGATCCCCTATGGTCGACTCTCAGTACAATCTGCTCTGATGCCGCATAGTT
AAGCCAGTATCTGCTCCCTGCTTGTGTGTTGGAGGTCGCTGAGTAGTGCGCGAGCAAAATTTAAGCTACA
ACAAGGCAAGGCTTGACCGACAATTGCATGAAGAATCTGCTTAGGGTTAGGCGTTTTGCGCTGCTTCGCG
ATGTACGGGCCAGATATACGCGTTGACATTGATTATTGACTAGTTATTAATAGTAATCAATTACGGGGTC
ATTAGTTCATAGCCCATATATGGAGTTCCGCGTTACATAACTTACGGTAAATGGCCCGCCTGGCTGACCG
CCCAACGACCCCCGCCCATTGACGTCAATAATGACGTATGTTCCCATAGTAACGCCAATAGGGACTTTCC
ATTGACGTCAATGGGTGGACTATTTACGGTAAACTGCCCACTTGGCAGTACATCAAGTGTATCATATGCC
AAGTACGCCCCCTATTGACGTCAATGACGGTAAATGGCCCGCCTGGCATTATGCCCAGTACATGACCTTA
TGGGACTTTCCTACTTGGCAGTACATCTACGTATTAGTCATCGCTATTACCATGGTGATGCGGTTTTGGC
AGTACATCAATGGGCGTGGATAGCGGTTTGACTCACGGGGATTTCCAAGTCTCCACCCCATTGACGTCAA
TGGGAGTTTGTTTTGGCACCAAAATCAACGGGACTTTCCAAAATGTCGTAACAACTCCGCCCCATTGACG
CAAATGGGCGGTAGGCGTGTACGGTGGGAGGTCTATATAAGCAGAGCTCTCTGGCTAACTAGAGAACCCA
CTGCTTACTGGCTTATCGAAATTAATACGACTCACTATAGGGAGACCCAAGCTTGGTACCGAGCTCGGAT
CCCTACTTCCAATCCAATGCCACCATGGACAAGAAGTACAGCATCGGCCTGGACATCGGCACCAACTCTG
TGGGCTGGGCCGTGATCACCGACGAGTACAAGGTGCCCAGCAAGAAATTCAAGGTGCTGGGCAACACCGA
CCGGCACAGCATCAAGAAGAACCTGATCGGCGCCCTGCTGTTCGACAGCGGAGAAACAGCCGAGGCCACC
CGGCTGAAGAGAACCGCCAGAAGAAGATACACCAGACGGAAGAACCGGATCTGCTATCTGCAAGAGATCT
TCAGCAACGAGATGGCCAAGGTGGACGACAGCTTCTTCCACAGACTGGAAGAGTCCTTCCTGGTGGAAGA
GGATAAGAAGCACGAGCGGCACCCCATCTTCGGCAACATCGTGGACGAGGTGGCCTACCACGAGAAGTAC
CCCACCATCTACCACCTGAGAAAGAAACTGGTGGACAGCACCGACAAGGCCGACCTGCGGCTGATCTATC
TGGCCCTGGCCCACATGATCAAGTTCCGGGGCCACTTCCTGATCGAGGGCGACCTGAACCCCGACAACAG
CGACGTGGACAAGCTGTTCATCCAGCTGGTGCAGACCTACAACCAGCTGTTCGAGGAAAACCCCATCAAC
GCCAGCGGCGTGGACGCCAAGGCCATCCTGTCTGCCAGACTGAGCAAGAGCAGACGGCTGGAAAATCTGA
TCGCCCAGCTGCCCGGCGAGAAGAAGAATGGCCTGTTCGGCAACCTGATTGCCCTGAGCCTGGGCCTGAC
CCCCAACTTCAAGAGCAACTTCGACCTGGCCGAGGATGCCAAACTGCAGCTGAGCAAGGACACCTACGAC
GACGACCTGGACAACCTGCTGGCCCAGATCGGCGACCAGTACGCCGACCTGTTTCTGGCCGCCAAGAACC
TGTCCGACGCCATCCTGCTGAGCGACATCCTGAGAGTGAACACCGAGATCACCAAGGCCCCCCTGAGCGC
CTCTATGATCAAGAGATACGACGAGCACCACCAGGACCTGACCCTGCTGAAAGCTCTCGTGCGGCAGCAG
CTGCCTGAGAAGTACAAAGAGATTTTCTTCGACCAGAGCAAGAACGGCTACGCCGGCTACATCGATGGCG
GAGCCAGCCAGGAAGAGTTCTACAAGTTCATCAAGCCCATCCTGGAAAAGATGGACGGCACCGAGGAACT
GCTCGTGAAGCTGAACAGAGAGGACCTGCTGCGGAAGCAGCGGACCTTCGACAACGGCAGCATCCCCCAC
CAGATCCACCTGGGAGAGCTGCACGCCATTCTGCGGCGGCAGGAAGATTTTTACCCATTCCTGAAGGACA
ACCGGGAAAAGATCGAGAAGATCCTGACCTTCCGCATCCCCTACTACGTGGGCCCTCTGGCCAGGGGAAA
CAGCAGATTCGCCTGGATGACCAGAAAGAGCGAGGAAACCATCACCCCCTGGAACTTCGAGGAAGTGGTG
GACAAGGGCGCCAGCGCCCAGAGCTTCATCGAGCGGATGACCAACTTCGATAAGAACCTGCCCAACGAGA
AGGTGCTGCCCAAGCACAGCCTGCTGTACGAGTACTTCACCGTGTACAACGAGCTGACCAAAGTGAAATA
CGTGACCGAGGGAATGAGAAAGCCCGCCTTCCTGAGCGGCGAGCAGAAAAAAGCCATCGTGGACCTGCTG
TTCAAGACCAACCGGAAAGTGACCGTGAAGCAGCTGAAAGAGGACTACTTCAAGAAAATCGAGTGCTTCG
ACTCCGTGGAAATCTCCGGCGTGGAAGATCGGTTCAACGCCTCCCTGGGCACATACCACGATCTGCTGAA
AATTATCAAGGACAAGGACTTCCTGGACAATGAGGAAAACGAGGACATTCTGGAAGATATCGTGCTGACC
CTGACACTGTTTGAGGACAGAGAGATGATCGAGGAACGGCTGAAAACCTATGCCCACCTGTTCGACGACA
AAGTGATGAAGCAGCTGAAGCGGCGGAGATACACCGGCTGGGGCAGGCTGAGCCGGAAGCTGATCAACGG
CATCCGGGACAAGCAGTCCGGCAAGACAATCCTGGATTTCCTGAAGTCCGACGGCTTCGCCAACAGAAAC
TTCATGCAGCTGATCCACGACGACAGCCTGACCTTTAAAGAGGACATCCAGAAAGCCCAGGTGTCCGGCC
AGGGCGATAGCCTGCACGAGCACATTGCCAATCTGGCCGGCAGCCCCGCCATTAAGAAGGGCATCCTGCA
GACAGTGAAGGTGGTGGACGAGCTCGTGAAAGTGATGGGCCGGCACAAGCCCGAGAACATCGTGATCGAA
ATGGCCAGAGAGAACCAGACCACCCAGAAGGGACAGAAGAACAGCCGCGAGAGAATGAAGCGGATCGAAG
AGGGCATCAAAGAGCTGGGCAGCCAGATCCTGAAAGAACACCCCGTGGAAAACACCCAGCTGCAGAACGA
GAAGCTGTACCTGTACTACCTGCAGAATGGGCGGGATATGTACGTGGACCAGGAACTGGACATCAACCGG
CTGTCCGACTACGATGTGGACCATATCGTGCCTCAGAGCTTTCTGAAGGACGACTCCATCGATAACAAAG
TGCTGACTCGGAGCGACAAGAACCGGGGCAAGAGCGACAACGTGCCCTCCGAAGAGGTCGTGAAGAAGAT
GAAGAACTACTGGCGCCAGCTGCTGAATGCCAAGCTGATTACCCAGAGGAAGTTCGACAATCTGACCAAG
GCCGAGAGAGGCGGCCTGAGCGAACTGGATAAGGCCGGCTTCATCAAGAGACAGCTGGTGGAAACCCGGC
AGATCACAAAGCACGTGGCACAGATCCTGGACTCCCGGATGAACACTAAGTACGACGAGAACGACAAACT
GATCCGGGAAGTGAAAGTGATCACCCTGAAGTCCAAGCTGGTGTCCGATTTCCGGAAGGATTTCCAGTTT
TACAAAGTGCGCGAGATCAACAACTACCACCACGCCCACGACGCCTACCTGAACGCCGTCGTGGGAACCG
CCCTGATCAAAAAGTACCCTAAGCTGGAAAGCGAGTTCGTGTACGGCGACTACAAGGTGTACGACGTGCG
GAAGATGATCGCCAAGAGCGAGCAGGAAATCGGCAAGGCTACCGCCAAGTACTTCTTCTACAGCAACATC
ATGAACTTTTTCAAGACCGAGATTACCCTGGCCAACGGCGAGATCCGGAAGCGGCCTCTGATCGAGACAA
ACGGCGAAACAGGCGAGATCGTGTGGGATAAGGGCCGGGACTTTGCCACCGTGCGGAAAGTGCTGTCTAT
GCCCCAAGTGAATATCGTGAAAAAGACCGAGGTGCAGACAGGCGGCTTCAGCAAAGAGTCTATCCTGCCC
AAGAGGAACAGCGACAAGCTGATCGCCAGAAAGAAGGACTGGGACCCTAAGAAGTACGGCGGCTTCGACA
GCCCCACCGTGGCCTATTCTGTGCTGGTGGTGGCCAAAGTGGAAAAGGGCAAGTCCAAGAAACTGAAGAG
TGTGAAAGAGCTGCTGGGGATCACCATCATGGAAAGAAGCAGCTTCGAGAAGAATCCCATCGACTTTCTG
GAAGCCAAGGGCTACAAAGAAGTGAAAAAGGACCTGATCATCAAGCTGCCTAAGTACTCCCTGTTCGAGC
TGGAAAACGGCCGGAAGAGAATGCTGGCCTCTGCCGGCGAACTGCAGAAGGGAAACGAACTGGCCCTGCC
CTCCAAATATGTGAACTTCCTGTACCTGGCCAGCCACTATGAGAAGCTGAAGGGCTCCCCCGAGGATAAT
GAGCAGAAACAGCTGTTTGTGGAACAGCACAAACACTACCTGGACGAGATCATCGAGCAGATCAGCGAGT
TCTCCAAGAGAGTGATCCTGGCCGACGCTAATCTGGACAAGGTGCTGAGCGCCTACAACAAGCACAGAGA
CAAGCCTATCAGAGAGCAGGCCGAGAATATCATCCACCTGTTTACCCTGACCAATCTGGGAGCCCCTGCC
GCCTTCAAGTACTTTGACACCACCATCGACCGGAAGAGGTACACCAGCACCAAAGAGGTGCTGGACGCCA
CCCTGATCCACCAGAGCATCACCGGCCTGTACGAGACACGGATCGACCTGTCTCAGCTGGGAGGCGACGC
CTATCCCTATGACGTGCCCGATTATGCCAGCCTGGGCAGCGGCTCCCCCAAGAAAAAACGCAAGGTGGAA
GATCCTAAGAAAAAGCGGAAAGTGGACGGCATTGGTAGTGGGAGCAACGGCAGCAGCGGATCCGTGAGCA
AGGGCGAGGAGCTGTTCACCGGGGTGGTGCCCATCCTGGTCGAGCTGGACGGCGACGTAAACGGCCACAA
GTTCAGCGTGCGCGGCGAGGGCGAGGGCGATGCCACCAACGGCAAGCTGACCCTGAAGTTCATCTGCACC
ACCGGCAAGCTGCCCGTGCCCTGGCCCACCCTCGTGACCACCCTGACCTACGGCGTGCAGTGCTTCAGCC
GCTACCCCGACCACATGAAGCAGCACGACTTCTTCAAGTCCGCCATGCCCGAAGGCTACGTCCAGGAGCG
CACCATCTCCTTCAAGGACGACGGCACCTACAAGACCCGCGCCGAGGTGAAGTTCGAGGGCGACACCCTG
GTGAACCGCATCGAGCTGAAGGGCATCGACTTCAAGGAGGACGGCAACATCCTGGGGCACAAGCTGGAGT
ACAACTTCAACAGCCACAACGTCTATATCACGGCCGACAAGCAGAAGAACGGCATCAAGGCGAACTTCAA
GATCCGCCACAACGTCGAGGACGGCAGCGTGCAGCTCGCCGACCACTACCAGCAGAACACCCCCATCGGC
GACGGCCCCGTGCTGCTGCCCGACAACCACTACCTGAGCACCCAGTCCAAGCTGAGCAAAGACCCCAACG
AGAAGCGCGATCACATGGTCCTGCTGGAGTTCGTGACCGCCGCCGGGATCACTCTCGGCATGGACGAGCT
GTACAAGTAGTAATCTAGAGGGCCCTATTCTATAGTGTCACCTAAATGCTAGAGCTCGCTGATCAGCCTC
GACTGTGCCTTCTAGTTGCCAGCCATCTGTTGTTTGCCCCTCCCCCGTGCCTTCCTTGACCCTGGAAGGT
GCCACTCCCACTGTCCTTTCCTAATAAAATGAGGAAATTGCATCGCATTGTCTGAGTAGGTGTCATTCTA
TTCTGGGGGGTGGGGTGGGGCAGGACAGCAAGGGGGAGGATTGGGAAGACAATAGCAGGCATGCTGGGGA
TGCGGTGGGCTCTATGGCTTCTGAGGCGGAAAGAACCAGCTGGGGCTCTAGGGGGTATCCCC
[124 nt withheld, positions 6223-6346]
C
[32 nt withheld, positions 6348-6379]
CA
[57 nt withheld, positions 6382-6438]
A
[49 nt withheld, positions 6440-6488]
CCTTTGACGTTGGAGTCCACGTTCTTT
[37 nt withheld, positions 6516-6552]
ACCCTATCTCGGTCTATTCTTTTGATTTATAAGGGATTTTGGGGATTTCGGCCTATTGGTTAAAAAATGA
GCTGATTTAACAAAAATTTAACGCGAATTAATTCTGTGGAATGTGTGTCAGTTAGGGTGTGGAAAGTCCC
CAGGCTCCCCAGGCAGGCAGAAGTATGCAAAGCATGCATCTCAATTAGTCAGCAACCAGGTGTGGAAAGT
CCCCAGGCTCCCCAGCAGGCAGAAGTATGCAAAGCATGCATCTCAATTAGTCAGCAACCATAGTCCCGCC
CCTAACTCCGCCCATCCCGCCCCTAACTCCGCCCAGTTCCGCCCATTCTCCGCCCCATGGCTGACTAATT
TTTTTTATTTATGCAGAGGCCGAGGCCGCCTCTGCCTCTGAGCTATTCCAGAAGTAGTGAGGAGGCTTTT
TTGGAGGCCTAGGCTTTTGCAAAAAGCTCCCGGGAGCTTGTATATCCATTTTCGGATCTGATCAAGAGAC
AGGATGAGGATCGTTTCGCATGATTGAACAAGATGGATTGCACGCAGGTTCTCCGGCCGCTTGGGTGGAG
AGGCTATTCGGCTATGACTGGGCACAACAGACAATCGGCTGCTCTGATGCCGCCGTGTTCCGGCTGTCAG
CGCAGGGGCGCCCGGTTCTTTTTGTCAAGACCGACCTGTCCGGTGCCCTGAATGAACTGCAGGACGAGGC
AGCGCGGCTATCGTGGCTGGCCACGACGGGCGTTCCTTGCGCAGCTGTGCTCGACGTTGTCACTGAAGCG
GGAAGGGACTGGCTGCTATTGGGCGAAGTGCCGGGGCAGGATCTCCTGTCATCTCACCTTGCTCCTGCCG
AGAAAGTATCCATCATGGCTGATGCAATGCGGCGGCTGCATACGCTTGATCCGGCTACCTGCCCATTCGA
CCACCAAGCGAAACATCGCATCGAGCGAGCACGTACTCGGATGGAAGCCGGTCTTGTCGATCAGGATGAT
CTGGACGAAGAGCATCAGGGGCTCGCGCCAGCCGAACTGTTCGCCAGGCTCAAGGCGCGCATGCCCGACG
GCGAGGATCTCGTCGTGACCCATGGCGATGCCTGCTTGCCGAATATCATGGTGGAAAATGGCCGCTTTTC
TGGATTCATCGACTGTGGCCGGCTGGGTGTGGCGGACCGCTATCAGGACATAGCGTTGGCTACCCGTGAT
ATTGCTGAAGAGCTTGGCGGCGAATGGGCTGACCGCTTCCTCGTGCTTTACGGTATCGCCGCTCCCGATT
CGCAGCGCATCGCCTTCTATCGCCTTCTTGACGAGTTCTTCTGAGCGGGACTCTGGGGTTCGAAATGACC
GACCAAGCGACGCCCAACCTGCCATCACGAGATTTCGATTCCACCGCCGCCTTCTATGAAAGGTTGGGCT
TCGGAATCGTTTTCCGGGACGCCGGCTGGATGATCCTCCAGCGCGGGGATCTCATGCTGGAGTTCTTCGC
CCACCCCAACTTGTTTATTGCAGCTTATAATGGTTACAAATAAAGCAATAGCATCACAAATTTCACAAAT
AAAGCATTTTTTTCACTGCATTCTAGTTGTGGTTTGTCCAAACTCATCAATGTATCTTATCATGTCTGTA
TACCGTCGACCTCTAGCTAGAGCTTGGCGTAATCATGGTCATAGCTGTTTCCTGTGTGAAATTGTTATCC
GCTCACAATTCCACACAACATACGAGCCGGAAGCATAAAGTGTAAAGCCTGGGGTGCCTAATGAGTGAGC
TAACTCACATTAATTGCGTTGCGCTCACTGCCCGCTTTCCAGTCGGGAAACCTGTCGTGCCAGCTGCATT
AATGAATCGGCCAACGCGCGGGGAGAGGCGGTTTGCGTATTGGGCGCTCTTCCGCTTCCTCGCTCACTGA
CTCGCTGCGCTCGGTCGTTCGGCTGCGGCGAGCGGTATCAGCTCACTCAAAGGCGGTAATACGGTTATCC
ACAGAATCAGGGGATAACGCAGGAAAGAACATGTGAGCAAAAGGCCAGCAAAAGGCCAGGAACCGTAAAA
AGGCCGCGTTGCTGGCGTTTTTCCATAGGCTCCGCCCCCCTGACGAGCATCACAAAAATCGACGCTCAAG
TCAGAGGTGGCGAAACCCGACAGGACTATAAAGATACCAGGCGTTTCCCCCTGGAAGCTCCCTCGTGCGC
TCTCCTGTTCCGACCCTGCCGCTTACCGGATACCTGTCCGCCTTTCTCCCTTCGGGAAGCGTGGCGCTTT
CTCAATGCTCACGCTGTAGGTATCTCAGTTCGGTGTAGGTCGTTCGCTCCAAGCTGGGCTGTGTGCACGA
ACCCCCCGTTCAGCCCGACCGCTGCGCCTTATCCGGTAACTATCGTCTTGAGTCCAACCCGGTAAGACAC
GACTTATCGCCACTGGCAGCAGCCACTGGTAACAGGATTAGCAGAGCGAGGTATGTAGGCGGTGCTACAG
AGTTCTTGAAGTGGTGGCCTAACTACGGCTACACTAGAAGGACAGTATTTGGTATCTGCGCTCTGCTGAA
GCCAGTTACCTTCGGAAAAAGAGTTGGTAGCTCTTGATCCGGCAAACAAACCACCGCTGGTAGCGGTGGT
TTTTTTGTTTGCAAGCAGCAGATTACGCGCAGAAAAAAAGGATCTCAAGAAGATCCTTTGATCTTTTCTA
CGGGGTCTGACGCTCAGTGGAACGAAAACTCACGTTAAGGGATTTTGGTCATGAGATTATCAAAAAGGAT
CTTCACCTAGATCCTTTTAAATTAAAAATGAAGTTTTAAATCAATCTAAAGTATATATGAGTAAACTTGG
TCTGACAGTTACCAATGCTTAATCAGTGAGGCACCTATCTCAGCGATCTGTCTATTTCGTTCATCCATAG
TTGCCTGACTCCCCGTCGTGTAGATAACTACGATACGGGAGGGCTTACCATCTGGCCCCAGTGCTGCAAT
GATACCGCGAGACCCACGCTCACCGGCTCCAGATTTATCAGCAATAAACCAGCCAGCCGGAAGGGCCGAG
CGCAGAAGTGGTCCTGCAACTTTATCCGCCTCCATCCAGTCTATTAATTGTTGCCGGGAAGCTAGAGTAA
GTAGTTCGCCAGTTAATAGTTTGCGCAACGTTGTTGCCATTGCTACAGGCATCGTGGTGTCACGCTCGTC
GTTTGGTATGGCTTCATTCAGCTCCGGTTCCCAACGATCAAGGCGAGTTACATGATCCCCCATGTTGTGC
AAAAAAGCGGTTAGCTCCTTCGGTCCTCCGATCGTTGTCAGAAGTAAGTTGGCCGCAGTGTTATCACTCA
TGGTTATGGCAGCACTGCATAATTCTCTTACTGTCATGCCATCCGTAAGATGCTTTTCTGTGACTGGTGA
GTACTCAACCAAGTCATTCTGAGAATAGTGTATGCGGCGACCGAGTTGCTCTTGCCCGGCGTCAATACGG
GATAATACCGCGCCACATAGCAGAACTTTAAAAGTGCTCATCATTGGAAAACGTTCTTCGGGGCGAAAAC
TCTCAAGGATCTTACCGCTGTTGAGATCCAGTTCGATGTAACCCACTCGTGCACCCAACTGATCTTCAGC
ATCTTTTACTTTCACCAGCGTTTCTGGGTGAGCAAAAACAGGAAGGCAAAATGCCGCAAAAAAGGGAATA
AGGGCGACACGGAAATGTTGAATACTCATACTCTTCCTTTTTCATTATTATTGAAGCATTTATCAGGGTT
ATTGTCTCATGAGCGGATACATATTTGAATGTATTTAGAAAAATAAACAAATAGGGGTTCCGCGCACATT
TCCCCGAAAAGTGCCACCTGACGTC
Features (pLannotate 1.2.2; 22 found; start..end, strand, type, name):
     36..80      -  misc_feature   bom (fragment): basis of mobility region from pBR322
    235..614     +  enhancer       CMV enhancer: human cytomegalovirus immediate early enhancer
    615..818     +  promoter       CMV promoter: human cytomegalovirus (CMV) immediate early promoter
    814..847     +  LTR            5' LTR (truncated) (fragment): truncated 5' long terminal repeat (LTR) from HIV-1
    863..881     +  promoter       T7 promoter: promoter for bacteriophage T7 RNA polymerase
    935..5038    +  CDS            cas9: CAS9_STRP1 - Also known as csn1 From Streptococcus pyogenes serotype M1.
   5174..5889    +  CDS            SiriusGFP (fragment): enhanced GFP (EGFP) derivative that exhibits robust folding and enhanced photostability (Zhong et al., 2019) mammalian codon-optimized
   5909..5927    -  promoter       SP6 promoter: promoter for bacteriophage SP6 RNA polymerase
   5953..6177    +  polyA_signal   bGH poly(A) signal: bovine growth hormone polyadenylation signal
   6181..6202    +  promoter       SV40 promoter (fragment): SV40 enhancer and early promoter
   6223..6651    +  rep_origin     f1 ori (sequence partly withheld): f1 bacteriophage origin of replication; arrow indicates direction of (+) strand synthesis
   6665..6995    +  promoter       SV40 promoter: SV40 enhancer and early promoter
   7062..7853    +  CDS            neo: KKA2_KLEPN - Also known as kan, nptII. Experimental evidence at protein level: Swiss-Prot protein existence level 1. Resistance to kanamycin, neomycin, paromomycin, ribostamycin, butirosin and gentamicin B. From Klebsiella pneumoniae.
   7877..8035    +  CDS            ble (fragment): BLE_KLEPN - Experimental evidence at protein level: Swiss-Prot protein existence level 1. Binding protein with a strong affinity to the bleomycin family of antibiotics. Binds to CL990; an antimitotic-antibiotic compound. From Klebsiella pneumoniae.
   8030..8151    +  polyA_signal   SV40 poly(A) signal: SV40 polyadenylation signal
   8224..8240    -  protein_bind   lac operator: The lac repressor binds to the lac operator to inhibit transcription in E. coli. This inhibition can be relieved by adding lactose or isopropyl-β-D-thiogalactopyranoside (IPTG). lac repressor encoded by lacI
   8248..8278    -  promoter       lac promoter: promoter for the E. coli lac operon
   8293..8314    -  protein_bind   CAP binding site: CAP binding activates transcription in the presence of cAMP. E. coli catabolite activator protein
   8327..8419    -  CDS            lacI (fragment): lac repressor; lacI; The lac repressor binds to the lac operator to inhibit transcription in E. coli. This inhibition can be relieved by adding lactose or isopropyl-β-D-thiogalactopyranoside (IPTG).
   8602..9190    -  rep_origin     ori: high-copy-number ColE1/pMB1/pBR322/pUC origin of replication
   9361..10221   -  CDS            AmpR: β-lactamase; bla; confers resistance to ampicillin, carbenicillin, and related antibiotics
  10222..10326   -  promoter       AmpR promoter: bla
