[The description below was written by a language model from this plasmid's Addgene catalogue record and pLannotate feature annotations shown in this document.]
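Description:
pMJ920 is a mammalian expression plasmid for CRISPR genome editing, built on the QB3 MacroLab 6D backbone by ligation-independent cloning, with a total size of about 10.4 kb. It is propagated in E. coli as a high-copy plasmid through a ColE1/pUC-type origin and selected with ampicillin via the β-lactamase gene. An f1 origin is also present. For mammalian cells, the backbone carries an SV40 early promoter driving the neomycin/kanamycin phosphotransferase gene, followed by an SV40 polyadenylation signal, which would allow G418 selection of transfected cells.

The payload is a synthetic, codon-optimized open reading frame encoding Streptococcus pyogenes Cas9 (also called Csn1), roughly 4.2 kb. It is transcribed from the human cytomegalovirus immediate-early enhancer and promoter and terminated by the bovine growth hormone poly(A) signal. According to the record, the insert supplies a C-terminal HA epitope and a nuclear localization signal, and the backbone contributes a further C-terminal GFP. The product is therefore a Cas9-HA-NLS-GFP fusion that is directed to the nucleus, can be detected by anti-HA antibodies, and can be monitored by fluorescence. The annotation software labels the fluorescent protein as a partial match to an EGFP derivative, which is consistent with a GFP-family tag. The short HA and NLS segments are not annotated separately in the feature table. A T7 promoter sits upstream of the coding sequence and an SP6 promoter lies downstream in reverse orientation; the T7 site and the bGH region serve as sequencing primer sites.

The plasmid encodes no guide RNA, so it supplies only the nuclease. It is typically combined with a separately delivered guide RNA for RNA-programmed DNA cleavage and genome editing in human cells.
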