Addgene plasmid #42234: pMJ920
Depositing lab: Jennifer Doudna. Depositing organization: University of California, Berkeley. Publication: RNA-programmed genome editing in human cells. Jinek M, East A, Cheng A, Lin S, Ma E, Doudna J. elife. 2013;2:e00471. doi: 10.7554/eLife.00471. Epub 2013 Jan 29. PubMed 23386978.
Backbone
  Vector backbone: MacroLab 6D
  Backbone manufacturer: QB3 MacroLab
  Backbone size w/o insert (bp): 6145
  Total vector size (bp): 10357
  Vector type: Mammalian Expression, CRISPR
Growth in bacteria
  Bacterial resistance: Ampicillin, 100 μg/mL
  Growth temperature: 37°C
  Growth strain: Mach1
  Copy number: High Copy
Gene/Insert
  Gene/Insert name: Cas9 (alt name: Csn1)
  Species: Synthetic; Streptococcus pyogenes
  Insert size (bp): 4209
  Mutation: codon-optimized synthetic DNA sequence
  GenBank ID: NP_269215.1 NC_002737.1 (854757..858863)
  Promoter: CMV
  Tag / fusion protein: HA epitope (C terminal on insert); NLS (nuclear localization signal) (C terminal on insert); GFP (C terminal on backbone)
  Cloning method: Ligation Independent Cloning
  Sequencing primers: 5′ T7 promoter; 3′ BGH polyA
Terms and licenses: Academic/Nonprofit Terms; Industry Terms: Not Available to Industry
Depositor comments: For more information on Doudna Lab CRISPR Plasmids please refer to: http://www.addgene.org/crispr/doudna/
How to cite: pMJ920 was a gift from Jennifer Doudna (Addgene plasmid # 42234 ; http://n2t.net/addgene:42234 ; RRID:Addgene_42234)
