>Addgene plasmid #42234 | pMJ920 | addgene partial sequence | sequence record 58179 | EGFP_N
GCTCCTCGCCCTTGCTCACGGATCCGCTGCTGCCGTTGCTCCCACTACCAATGCCGTCCACTTTCCGCTT
TTTCTTAGGATCTTCCACCTTGCGTTTTTTCTTGGGGGAGCCGCTGCCCAGGCTGGCATAATCGGGCACG
TCATAGGGATAGGCGTCGCCTCCCAGCTGAGACAGGTCGATCCGTGTCTCGTACAGGCCGGTGATGCTCT
GGTGGATCAGGGTGGCGTCCAGCACCTCTTTGGTGCTGGTGTACCTCTTCCGGTCGATGGTGGTGTCAAA
GTACTTGAAGGCGGCAGGGGCTCCCAGATTGGTCAGGGTAAACAGGTGGATGATATTCTCGGCCTGCTCT
CTGATAGGCTTGTCTCTGTGCTTGTTGTA
