>Addgene plasmid #42234 | pMJ920 | addgene partial sequence | sequence record 59445 | SP6 5'-ATTTAGGTGACACTATAG-3'
GCTCGTCCATGCCGAGAGTGATCCCGGCGGCGGTCACGAACTCCAGCAGGACCATGTGATCGCGCTTCTC
GTTGGGGTCTTTGCTCAGCTTGGACTGGGTGCTCAGGTAGTGGTTGTCGGGCAGCAGCACGGGGCCGTCG
CCGATGGGGGTGTTCTGCTGGTAGTGGTCGGCGAGCTGCACGCTGCCGTCCTCGACGTTGTGGCGGATCT
TGAAGTTCGCCTTGATGCCGTTCTTCTGCTTGTCGGCCGTGATATAGACGTTGTGGCTGTTGAAGTTGTA
CTCCAGCTTGTGCCCCAGGATGTTGCCGTCCTCCTTGAAGTCGATGCCCTTCAGCTCGATGCGGTTCACC
AGGGTGTCGCCCTCGAACTTCACCTCGGCGCGGGTCTTGTAGGTGCCGTCGTCCTTGAAGGAGATGGTGC
GCTCCTGGACGTAGCCTTCGGGCATGGCGGACTTGAAGAAGTCGTGCTGCTTCATGTGGTCGGGGTAGCG
GCTGAAGCACTGCACGCCGTAGGTCAGGGTGGTCACGAGGGTGGGCCAGGGCACGGGCAGCTTGCCGGTG
GTGCAGATGAACTTCAGGGTCAGCTTGCCGTTGGTGG
