>Addgene plasmid #42234 | pMJ920 | addgene partial sequence | sequence record 59694 | T7 5'-TAATACGACTCACTATAGGG-3'
CGAGCTCGGATCCCTACTTCCAATCCAATGCCACCATGGACAAGAAGTACAGCATCGGCCTGGACATCGG
CACCAACTCTGTGGGCTGGGCCGTGATCACCGACGAGTACAAGGTGCCCAGCAAGAAATTCAAGGTGCTG
GGCAACACCGACCGGCACAGCATCAAGAAGAACCTGATCGGCGCCCTGCTGTTCGACAGCGGAGAAACAG
CCGAGGCCACCCGGCTGAAGAGAACCGCCAGAAGAAGATACACCAGACGGAAGAACCGGATCTGCTATCT
GCAAGAGATCTTCAGCAACGAGATGGCCAAGGTGGACGACAGCTTCTTCCACAGACTGGAAGAGTCCTTC
CTGGTGGAAGAGGATAAGAAGCACGAGCGGCACCCCATCTTCGGCAACATCGTGGACGAGGTGGCCTACC
ACGAGAAGTACCCCACCATCTACCACCTGAGAAAGAAACTGGTGGACAGCACCGACAAGGCCGACCTGCG
GCTGATCTATCTGGCCCTGGCCCACATGATCAAGTTCCGGGGCCACTTCCTGATCGAGGGCGACCTGAAC
CCCGACAACAGCGACGTGGACAAGCTGTTCATCCAGCTGGTGCAGACCTACAACCAGCTGTTCGAGGAAA
ACCCCATCAACGCCAGCGGCGTGGACGCCAAGGCCATCCTGTCTGCCAGACTGAGCAAGAGCAGACGGCT
GGAAAATCTGATCGCCCAGCTGCCCGGCGAGAAGAAGAATGGCCTGTTCGGCAACCTGATTGCCCTGAGC
CTGGGCCTGACCCCCAACTTCAAGAGCAACTTCGACCTGGCCGAGGATGCCAAACTGCAGCTGAGCAAGG
ACACCTACGACGACGACCTGGACAACCTGCTGGCCCAGATCGGCGACCAGTACGCCGACCTGTTTCTGGC
CGCCAAGAACCTGTCCGACGCCATCCTGCTGAGCGACATCCTGAGAGTGAACACCGA
