>Addgene plasmid #42234 | pMJ920 | addgene partial sequence | sequence record 83223 | CMV-F 5'-CGCAAATGGGCGGTAGGCGTG-3'
AGCAGAGCTCTCTGGCTAACTAGAGAACCCACTGCTTACTGGCTTATCGAAATTAATACGACTCACTATA
GGGAGACCCAAGCTTGGTACCGAGCTCGGATCCCTACTTCCAATCCAATGCCACCATGGACAAGAAGTAC
AGCATCGGCCTGGACATCGGCACCAACTCTGTGGGCTGGGCCGTGATCACCGACGAGTACAAGGTGCCCA
GCAAGAAATTCAAGGTGCTGGGCAACACCGACCGGCACAGCATCAAGAAGAACCTGATCGGCGCCCTGCT
GTTCGACAGCGGAGAAACAGCCGAGGCCACCCGGCTGAAGAGAACCGCCAGAAGAAGATACACCAGACGG
AAGAACCGGATCTGCTATCTGCAAGAGATCTTCAGCAACGAGATGGCCAAGGTGGACGACAGCTTCTTCC
ACAGACTGGAAGAGTCCTTCCTGGTGGAAGAGGATAAGAAGCACGAGCGGCACCCCATCTTCGGCAACAT
CGTGGACGAGGTGGCCTACCACGAGAAGTACCCCACCATCTACCACCTGAGAAAGAAACTGGTGGACAGC
ACCGACAAGGCCGACCTGCGGCTGATCTATCTGGCCCTGGCCCACATGATCAAGTTCCGGGGCCACTTCC
TGATCGAGGGCGACCTGAACCCCGACAACAGCGACGTGGACAAGCTGTTCATCCAGCTGGTGCAGACCTA
CAACCAGCTGTTCGAGGAAAACCCCATCAACGCCAGCGGCGTGGACGCCAAGGCCATCCTGTCTGCCAGA
CTGAGCAAGAGCAGACGGCTGGAAAATCTGATCGCCCAGCTGCCCGGCGAGAAGAAGAATGGCCTGTTCG
GCAACCTGATTGCCCTGAGCCTGGGCCTGACCCCCAACTTCAAGAGCAACTTCGACCTGGCCGAGGATGC
CAAACTGCAGCTGAGCAAGGACACCTACGACGACGACCTGGACAACCTGCTGGCCCAGA
