>Addgene plasmid #42234 | pMJ920 | addgene partial sequence | sequence record 83225 | BGH-rev 5'-TAGAAGGCACAGTCGAGG-3'
CTATAGAATAGGGCCCTCTAGATTACTACTTGTACAGCTCGTCCATGCCGAGAGTGATCCCGGCGGCGGT
CACGAACTCCAGCAGGACCATGTGATCGCGCTTCTCGTTGGGGTCTTTGCTCAGCTTGGACTGGGTGCTC
AGGTAGTGGTTGTCGGGCAGCAGCACGGGGCCGTCGCCGATGGGGGTGTTCTGCTGGTAGTGGTCGGCGA
GCTGCACGCTGCCGTCCTCGACGTTGTGGCGGATCTTGAAGTTCGCCTTGATGCCGTTCTTCTGCTTGTC
GGCCGTGATATAGACGTTGTGGCTGTTGAAGTTGTACTCCAGCTTGTGCCCCAGGATGTTGCCGTCCTCC
TTGAAGTCGATGCCCTTCAGCTCGATGCGGTTCACCAGGGTGTCGCCCTCGAACTTCACCTCGGCGCGGG
TCTTGTAGGTGCCGTCGTCCTTGAAGGAGATGGTGCGCTCCTGGACGTAGCCTTCGGGCATGGCGGACTT
GAAGAAGTCGTGCTGCTTCATGTGGTCGGGGTAGCGGCTGAAGCACTGCACGCCGTAGGTCAGGGTGGTC
ACGAGGGTGGGCCAGGGCACGGGCAGCTTGCCGGTGGTGCAGATGAACTTCAGGGTCAGCTTGCCGTTGG
TGGCATCGCCCTCGCCCTCGCCGCGCACGCTGAACTTGTGGCCGTTTACGTCGCCGTCCAGCTCGACCAG
GATGGGCACCACCCCGGTGAACAGCTCCTCGCCCTTGCTCACGGATCCGCTGCTGCCGTTGCTCCCACTA
CCAATGCCGTCCACTTTCCGCTTTTTCTTAGGATCTTCCACCTTGCGTTTTTTCTTGGGGGAGCCGCTGC
CCAGGCTGGCATAATCGGGCACGTCATAGGGATAGGCGTCGCCTCCCAGCTGAGACAGGTCGATCCGTGT
CTCGTACAGGCCGGTGATGCTCTGGTGGATCAGGGTGGCGTCCAGCACCTCTTTGGTGCTGGTGTACCTC
TTCCGGTC
