>Addgene plasmid #42234 | pMJ920 | addgene partial sequence | sequence record 83228 | hSpCas9-R1 5'-CGCTCGTGCTTCTTATCCTC-3'
GTCTGTGGAAGAAGCTGTCGTCCACCTTGGCCATCTCGTTGCTGAAGATCTCTTGCAGATAGCAGATCCG
GTTCTTCCGTCTGGTGTATCTTCTTCTGGCGGTTCTCTTCAGCCGGGTGGCCTCGGCTGTTTCTCCGCTG
TCGAACAGCAGGGCGCCGATCAGGTTCTTCTTGATGCTGTGCCGGTCGGTGTTGCCCAGCACCTTGAATT
TCTTGCTGGGCACCTTGTACTCGTCGGTGATCACGGCCCAGCCCACAGAGTTGGTGCCGATGTCCAGGCC
GATGCTGTACTTCTTGTCCATGGTGGCATTGGATTGGAAGTAGGGATCCGAGCTCGGTACCAAGCTTGGG
TCTCCCTATAGTGAGTCGTATTAATTTCGATAAGCCAGTAAGCAGTGGGTTCTCTAGTTAGCCAGAGAGC
TCTGCTTATATAGACCTCCCACCGTACACGCCTACCGCCCATTTGCGTCAATGGGGCGGAGTTGTTACGA
CATTTTGGAAAGTCCCGTTGATTTTGGTGCCAAAACAAACTCCCATTGACGTCAATGGGGTGGAGACTTG
GAAATCCCCGTGAGTCAAACCGCTATCCACGCCCATTGATGTACTGCCAAAACCGCATCACCATGGTAAT
AGCGATGACTAATACGTAGATGTACTGCCAAGTAGGAAAGTCCCATAAGGTCATGTACTGGGCATAATGC
CAGGCGGGCCATTTACCGTCATTGACGTCAATAGGGGGCGTACTTGGCATATGATACACTTGATGTACTG
CCAAGTGGGCAGTTTACCGTAAATACTCCACCCATTGACGTCAATGGAAAGTCCCTATTGGCGTTACTAT
GGGAACATACGTCATTATTGACGTCAATGGGCGGGGGTCGTTGGGCGGTCAGCCAGGCGGGCCATTTACC
GTAAGTTATGTAACGCGGAACTCCATATATGGGCTATGAACTAATGACCCCGTAATTGATTACTATTAAT
AACTAGTCAATAATCAATGTCAACGCGTATATCTGGC
