>Addgene plasmid #42234 | pMJ920 | addgene partial sequence | sequence record 83229 | dCas9-R2 5'-GGGTTTCCACCAGCTGTCTC-3'
CAGTTCGCTCAGGCCGCCTCTCTCGGCCTTGGTCAGATTGTCGAACTTCCTCTGGGTAATCAGCTTGGCA
TTCAGCAGCTGGCGCCAGTAGTTCTTCATCTTCTTCACGACCTCTTCGGAGGGCACGTTGTCGCTCTTGC
CCCGGTTCTTGTCGCTCCGAGTCAGCACTTTGTTATCGATGGAGTCGTCCTTCAGAAAGCTCTGAGGCAC
GATATGGTCCACATCGTAGTCGGACAGCCGGTTGATGTCCAGTTCCTGGTCCACGTACATATCCCGCCCA
TTCTGCAGGTAGTACAGGTACAGCTTCTCGTTCTGCAGCTGGGTGTTTTCCACGGGGTGTTCTTTCAGGA
TCTGGCTGCCCAGCTCTTTGATGCCCTCTTCGATCCGCTTCATTCTCTCGCGGCTGTTCTTCTGTCCCTT
CTGGGTGGTCTGGTTCTCTCTGGCCATTTCGATCACGATGTTCTCGGGCTTGTGCCGGCCCATCACTTTC
ACGAGCTCGTCCACCACCTTCACTGTCTGCAGGATGCCCTTCTTAATGGCGGGGCTGCCGGCCAGATTGG
CAATGTGCTCGTGCAGGCTATCGCCCTGGCCGGACACCTGGGCTTTCTGGATGTCCTCTTTAAAGGTCAG
GCTGTCGTCGTGGATCAGCTGCATGAAGTTTCTGTTGGCGAAGCCGTCGGACTTCAGGAAATCCAGGATT
GTCTTGCCGGACTGCTTGTCCCGGATGCCGTTGATCAGCTTCCGGCTCAGCCTGCCCCAGCCGGTGTATC
TCCGCCGCTTCAGCTGCTTCATCACTTTGTCGTCGAACAGGTGGGCATAGGTTTTCAGCCGTTCCTCGAT
CATCTCTCTGTCCTCAAACAGTGTCAGGGTCAGCACGATATCTTCCAGAATGTCCTCGTTTTCCTCATTG
TCCAGGAAGTCCTTGTCCTTGATAATTTTCAGCAAATCGTGGTATGTGCCCAGGGAGGCGTTGAACCGAT
CTTCCACGCCGGA
